Addgene plasmid #103084: pUC19-A8REH9
Purpose: Cas9 coding gene template with optimized sequence for human codon usage
Depositing lab: Duhee Bang. Depositing organization: Yonsei University. Publication: High-throughput construction of multiple cas9 gene variants via assembly of high-depth tiled and sequence-verified oligonucleotides. Cho N, Seo HN, Ryu T, Kwon E, Huh S, Noh J, Yeom H, Hwang B, Ha H, Lee JH, Kwon S, Bang D. Nucleic Acids Res. 2018 May 18;46(9):e55. doi: 10.1093/nar/gky112. PubMed 29529247.
Backbone
  Vector backbone: pUC19
  Backbone manufacturer: NEB(New England Biolabs)
  Vector type: CRISPR ; Cloning vector
Growth in bacteria
  Bacterial resistance: Ampicillin, 100 μg/mL
  Growth temperature: 37°C
  Growth strain: DH5alpha
  Copy number: High Copy
Gene/Insert
  Gene/Insert name: A8REH9(Cas9 coding gene from Eubacterium dolichum DSM 3991)
  Insert size (bp): 3288
  Mutation: human codon-optimized
  Cloning method: Gibson Cloning
  Sequencing primers: 5′ gctgcaaggcgattaagttg; 3′ cggctcgtatgttgtgtgg
Terms and licenses: Academic/Nonprofit Terms; Industry Terms: Not Available to Industry
How to cite: pUC19-A8REH9 was a gift from Duhee Bang (Addgene plasmid # 103084 ; http://n2t.net/addgene:103084 ; RRID:Addgene_103084)
