[The description below was written by a language model from this plasmid's Addgene catalogue record and pLannotate feature annotations shown in this document.]
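Description:
pUC19-A8REH9 is a bacterial cloning plasmid that stores a synthetic Cas9 gene as a template, not a ready-to-use expression vector. It is built on the commercial pUC19 backbone and is propagated in E. coli at high copy number from the ColE1/pMB1-type pUC origin. Selection is with ampicillin, through the β-lactamase gene and its native bla promoter. The full sequenced record is 6,039 nt.

The insert is a 3,288 bp open reading frame encoding the Cas9 orthologue designated A8REH9 from Eubacterium dolichum DSM 3991. It was recoded for human codon usage and placed into the vector by Gibson assembly. The automated feature table does not annotate this gene. Its position can be inferred from the large unannotated stretch between the truncated lacZα fragment and the lac operator, lac promoter and CAP binding site, which suggests the insert interrupts the lacZα region of pUC19. A very short "Rac1" hit inside that stretch is almost certainly a chance match within the Cas9 coding sequence. The small rop, bom, lacI and RSF ori fragments likewise look like residual or partial matches in backbone sequence rather than functional elements.

No mammalian promoter, polyadenylation signal, nuclear localisation signal, epitope tag or guide RNA cassette is recorded, so the only nearby regulatory element is the bacterial lac promoter. The stated purpose is to provide a human codon-optimised Cas9 coding template. It comes from work on assembling multiple cas9 gene variants from sequence-verified oligonucleotides, and would typically be amplified or subcloned into an expression vector for functional study.
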