Features (pLannotate 1.2.2; 12 found; start..end, strand, type, name):
    183..771     -  rep_origin     ori: high-copy-number ColE1/pMB1/pBR322/pUC origin of replication
    942..1802    -  CDS            AmpR: β-lactamase; bla; confers resistance to ampicillin, carbenicillin, and related antibiotics
   1803..1907    -  promoter       AmpR promoter: bla
   2002..2037    +  CDS            rop (fragment): Rop protein, which maintains plasmids at low copy number; rop
   2139..2238    +  misc_feature   bom (fragment): basis of mobility region from pBR322
   2244..2398    -  CDS            lacZα (fragment): LacZα fragment of β-galactosidase; lacZ fragment
   4290..4307    +  CDS            Rac1 (fragment): human Rac family small GTPase 1
   5794..5810    -  protein_bind   lac operator: The lac repressor binds to the lac operator to inhibit transcription in E. coli. This inhibition can be relieved by adding lactose or isopropyl-β-D-thiogalactopyranoside (IPTG). lac repressor encoded by lacI
   5818..5848    -  promoter       lac promoter: promoter for the E. coli lac operon
   5863..5884    -  protein_bind   CAP binding site: CAP binding activates transcription in the presence of cAMP. E. coli catabolite activator protein
   5897..5989    -  CDS            lacI (fragment): lac repressor; lacI; The lac repressor binds to the lac operator to inhibit transcription in E. coli. This inhibition can be relieved by adding lactose or isopropyl-β-D-thiogalactopyranoside (IPTG).
   5991..6039    -  rep_origin     RSF ori (fragment): Plasmids containing the RSF 1030 origin of replication can be propagated in E. coli cells that contain additional plasmids with compatible origins.
>Addgene plasmid #103084 | pUC19-A8REH9 | addgene full sequence | sequence record 209043 | Addgene NGS Result
TCTTCCGCTTCCTCGCTCACTGACTCGCTGCGCTCGGTCGTTCGGCTGCGGCGAGCGGTATCAGCTCACT
CAAAGGCGGTAATACGGTTATCCACAGAATCAGGGGATAACGCAGGAAAGAACATGTGAGCAAAAGGCCA
GCAAAAGGCCAGGAACCGTAAAAAGGCCGCGTTGCTGGCGTTTTTCCATAGGCTCCGCCCCCCTGACGAG
CATCACAAAAATCGACGCTCAAGTCAGAGGTGGCGAAACCCGACAGGACTATAAAGATACCAGGCGTTTC
CCCCTGGAAGCTCCCTCGTGCGCTCTCCTGTTCCGACCCTGCCGCTTACCGGATACCTGTCCGCCTTTCT
CCCTTCGGGAAGCGTGGCGCTTTCTCATAGCTCACGCTGTAGGTATCTCAGTTCGGTGTAGGTCGTTCGC
TCCAAGCTGGGCTGTGTGCACGAACCCCCCGTTCAGCCCGACCGCTGCGCCTTATCCGGTAACTATCGTC
TTGAGTCCAACCCGGTAAGACACGACTTATCGCCACTGGCAGCAGCCACTGGTAACAGGATTAGCAGAGC
GAGGTATGTAGGCGGTGCTACAGAGTTCTTGAAGTGGTGGCCTAACTACGGCTACACTAGAAGAACAGTA
TTTGGTATCTGCGCTCTGCTGAAGCCAGTTACCTTCGGAAAAAGAGTTGGTAGCTCTTGATCCGGCAAAC
AAACCACCGCTGGTAGCGGTGGTTTTTTTGTTTGCAAGCAGCAGATTACGCGCAGAAAAAAAGGATCTCA
AGAAGATCCTTTGATCTTTTCTACGGGGTCTGACGCTCAGTGGAACGAAAACTCACGTTAAGGGATTTTG
GTCATGAGATTATCAAAAAGGATCTTCACCTAGATCCTTTTAAATTAAAAATGAAGTTTTAAATCAATCT
AAAGTATATATGAGTAAACTTGGTCTGACAGTTACCAATGCTTAATCAGTGAGGCACCTATCTCAGCGAT
CTGTCTATTTCGTTCATCCATAGTTGCCTGACTCCCCGTCGTGTAGATAACTACGATACGGGAGGGCTTA
CCATCTGGCCCCAGTGCTGCAATGATACCGCGAGACCCACGCTCACCGGCTCCAGATTTATCAGCAATAA
ACCAGCCAGCCGGAAGGGCCGAGCGCAGAAGTGGTCCTGCAACTTTATCCGCCTCCATCCAGTCTATTAA
TTGTTGCCGGGAAGCTAGAGTAAGTAGTTCGCCAGTTAATAGTTTGCGCAACGTTGTTGCCATTGCTACA
GGCATCGTGGTGTCACGCTCGTCGTTTGGTATGGCTTCATTCAGCTCCGGTTCCCAACGATCAAGGCGAG
TTACATGATCCCCCATGTTGTGCAAAAAAGCGGTTAGCTCCTTCGGTCCTCCGATCGTTGTCAGAAGTAA
GTTGGCCGCAGTGTTATCACTCATGGTTATGGCAGCACTGCATAATTCTCTTACTGTCATGCCATCCGTA
AGATGCTTTTCTGTGACTGGTGAGTACTCAACCAAGTCATTCTGAGAATAGTGTATGCGGCGACCGAGTT
GCTCTTGCCCGGCGTCAATACGGGATAATACCGCGCCACATAGCAGAACTTTAAAAGTGCTCATCATTGG
AAAACGTTCTTCGGGGCGAAAACTCTCAAGGATCTTACCGCTGTTGAGATCCAGTTCGATGTAACCCACT
CGTGCACCCAACTGATCTTCAGCATCTTTTACTTTCACCAGCGTTTCTGGGTGAGCAAAAACAGGAAGGC
AAAATGCCGCAAAAAAGGGAATAAGGGCGACACGGAAATGTTGAATACTCATACTCTTCCTTTTTCAATA
TTATTGAAGCATTTATCAGGGTTATTGTCTCATGAGCGGATACATATTTGAATGTATTTAGAAAAATAAA
CAAATAGGGGTTCCGCGCACATTTCCCCGAAAAGTGCCACCTGACGTCTAAGAAACCATTATTATCATGA
CATTAACCTATAAAAATAGGCGTATCACGAGGCCCTTTCGTCTCGCGCGTTTCGGTGATGACGGTGAAAA
CCTCTGACACATGCAGCTCCCGGAGACGGTCACAGCTTGTCTGTAAGCGGATGCCGGGAGCAGACAAGCC
CGTCAGGGCGCGTCAGCGGGTGTTGGCGGGTGTCGGGGCTGGCTTAACTATGCGGCATCAGAGCAGATTG
TACTGAGAGTGCACCATATGCGGTGTGAAATACCGCACAGATGCGTAAGGAGAAAATACCGCATCAGGCG
CCATTCGCCATTCAGGCTGCGCAACTGTTGGGAAGGGCGATCGGTGCGGGCCTCTTCGCTATTACGCCAG
CTGGCGAAAGGGGGATGTGCTGCAAGGCGATTAAGTTGGGTAACGCCAGGGTTTTCCCAGTCACGACGTT
GTAAAACGACGGCCAGTGTGCTGTCTCATCATTTTGGCAAAGAATTCGCGGCCGCCACCATGATGGAGGT
GTTTATGGGCAGATTGGTCCTCGGTCTTGACATTGGTATTACAAGTGTAGGTTTCGGCATCATTGACCTG
GACGAATCTGAGATAGTTGACTACGGAGTGAGGCTGTTCAAGGAAGGAACTGCTGCCGAAAATGAAACCC
GACGCACCAAAAGAGGAGGCAGGCGACTGAAAAGACGCCGCGTTACCAGAAGAGAGGACATGCTCCACCT
GCTGAAACAGGCAGGAATTATAAGTACAAGCTTCCATCCTTTGAATAACCCTTATGATGTTCGGGTGAAG
GGTTTGAATGAAAGACTGAACGGAGAGGAACTGGCAACTGCTCTGCTCCATCTCTGCAAGCACAGGGGCA
GCTCAGTCGAAACCATTGAAGACGACGAAGCTAAGGCAAAGGAAGCCGGGGAAACTAAGAAAGTGTTGTC
AATGAATGATCAGCTGCTGAAAAGCGGAAAGTATGTGTGCGAAATCCAGAAAGAAAGACTGCGGACGAAT
GGTCATATCAGAGGGCACGAAAACAATTTCAAGACTAGAGCTTATGTTGACGAGGCATTCCAGATTCTTT
CACACCAGGATCTGTCAAATGAACTGAAGAGCGCTATCATTACCATCATCTCACGAAAGAGGATGTACTA
TGATGGGCCAGGCGGCCCTCTGTCTCCCACGCCCTACGGCAGGTACACATACTTTGGCCAGAAGGAACCA
ATAGATCTCATCGAAAAGATGAGAGGTAAGTGCTCACTTTTCCCTAACGAGCCCCGAGCCCCTAAACTGG
CTTACTCTGCTGAGCTGTTTAATCTGTTGAACGACCTCAACAATTTGTCTATAGAGGGAGAGAAACTTAC
GAGCGAACAGAAAGCAATGATCTTGAAAATCGTCCACGAGAAGGGCAAGATTACACCTAAACAGCTGGCC
AAGGAGGTGGGCGTTTCACTGGAGCAGATAAGGGGCTTCAGGATCGACACTAAGGGAAGTCCCCTGCTGT
CCGAACTCACGGGATATAAGATGATCCGAGAGGTCCTTGAAAAGAGCAATGACGAACACCTGGAGGATCA
TGTGTTTTATGACGAGATCGCGGAGATCTTGACAAAGACCAAAGACATTGAGGGCAGAAAGAAGCAGATT
AGCGAGCTTTCTAGCGACCTCAACGAAGAAAGTGTGCATCAGCTGGCCGGGCTTACAAAATTTACCGCTT
ACCATTCACTTAGCTTCAAGGCACTGCGCCTGATCAACGAAGAAATGCTTAAAACAGAACTCAATCAGAT
GCAATCTATTACGCTCTTTGGGCTGAAGCAGAATAATGAGCTGTCCGTGAAAGGCATGAAGAACATTCAA
GCCGACGATACAGCAATCCTTTCTCCGGTCGCCAAACGAGCTCAGCGCGAAACCTTTAAGGTGGTGAACC
GCCTGAGAGAGATTTATGGGGAGTTCGATTCTATTGTAGTGGAGATGGCCAGGGAGAAGAACTCTGAAGA
GCAGCGCAAGGCGATCAGGGAAAGACAAAAGTTCTTCGAAATGCGCAACAAACAGGTTGCAGATATCATC
GGAGACGATCGCAAGATTAACGCAAAGCTTCGCGAAAAGCTGGTGCTCTACCAGGAACAGGACGGCAAAA
CGGCGTACTCCCTCGAGCCCATTGATTTGAAACTGCTCATCGACGATCCAAACGCCTATGAAGTAGATCA
TATAATTCCTATCAGCATCTCCCTGGACGATTCTATAACTAATAAGGTGTTGGTTACCCATCGGGAGAAC
CAGGAGAAGGGAAACCTCACGCCCATCTCTGCCTTTGTTAAAGGACGCTTCACTAAGGGGTCCCTTGCGC
AATACAAAGCCTACTGCCTGAAACTGAAGGAGAAGAATATAAAGACTAATAAGGGCTACAGAAAGAAAGT
TGAACAGTACCTGCTCAACGAAAATGACATCTATAAGTATGATATTCAGAAAGAGTTCATCAACCGGAAT
CTCGTCGATACAAGCTATGCATCTAGGGTGGTTCTGAACACACTGACCACCTACTTCAAACAGAATGAAA
TTCCTACCAAAGTGTTTACAGTGAAAGGATCACTGACAAATGCTTTTCGCCGAAAGATTAATCTGAAGAA
AGATCGAGATGAGGATTATGGCCATCATGCCATTGACGCGCTGATTATTGCATCCATGCCAAAGATGAGG
CTGCTGAGTACAATTTTCTCAAGGTATAAGATCGAGGACATCTACGATGAATCTACAGGGGAGGTGTTTA
GCTCAGGCGATGACAGCATGTATTATGACGACCGATATTTCGCTTTTATCGCTTCACTGAAGGCTATCAA
AGTCAGGAAATTTTCACATAAGATCGACACCAAGCCTAATCGGAGTGTTGCTGACGAGACTATCTACAGT
ACCAGAGTTATCGACGGCAAGGAAAAGGTTGTGAAGAAGTATAAGGACATTTACGACCCAAAGTTTACTG
CTCTGGCAGAAGATATCTTGAATAACGCCTATCAGGAGAAGTATCTCATGGCTTTGCACGATCCACAAAC
CTTCGATCAAATAGTGAAGGTCGTGAATTATTACTTCGAGGAAATGTCCAAAAGTGAAAAGTATTTCACG
AAAGATAAGAAGGGCCGAATCAAAATTTCAGGGATGAACCCTCTGAGCCTTTACCGGGATGAGCATGGTA
TGTTGAAGAAGTACAGCAAGAAAGGCGACGGCCCTGCGATAACCCAGATGAAGTATTTTGACGGGGTTCT
CGGGAACCACATAGATATTAGCGCGCACTATCAGGTGAGGGATAAGAAAGTTGTTCTTCAGCAAATCTCT
CCATACAGGACGGACTTTTACTATTCCAAAGAAAACGGCTACAAGTTCGTAACTATCAGGTATAAGGATG
TCAGGTGGTCCGAGAAGAAGAAGAAGTACGTTATCGACCAACAGGATTATGCCATGAAGAAAGCCGAGAA
GAAGATTGATGACACCTACGAGTTTCAGTTCAGCATGCATCGCGATGAGCTGATTGGCATCACCAAGGCC
GAAGGCGAAGCCCTCATCTACCCCGATGAAACGTGGCATAATTTCAATTTCTTCTTTCATGCCGGCGAGA
CTCCCGAAATTCTCAAGTTTACGGCCACCAACAACGACAAGTCTAACAAGATAGAGGTCAAGCCTATCCA
CTGCTATTGTAAAATGAGGCTGATGCCAACGATCTCTAAGAAGATAGTGAGAATTGACAAGTATGCAACT
GACGTCGTCGGGAATCTCTATAAAGTCAAGAAGAATACCCTTAAGTTCGAGTTTGATAGCAGGGCTGACC
CCAAGAAGAAGAGGAAGGTGAGGTCCATGGTCATAGCTGTTTCCTGTGTGAAATTGTTATCCGCTCACAA
TTCCACACAACATACGAGCCGGAAGCATAAAGTGTAAAGCCTGGGGTGCCTAATGAGTGAGCTAACTCAC
ATTAATTGCGTTGCGCTCACTGCCCGCTTTCCAGTCGGGAAACCTGTCGTGCCAGCTGCATTAATGAATC
GGCCAACGCGCGGGGAGAGGCGGTTTGCGTATTGGGCGCTCTTCCGCTTCCTCGCTCACTGACTCGCTGC
GCTCGGTCGTTCGGCTGCG
