>Addgene plasmid #103084 | pUC19-A8REH9 | depositor partial sequence | sequence record 195205 | A8REH9
ATGATGGAGGTGTTTATGGGCAGATTGGTCCTCGGTCTTGACATTGGTATTACAAGTGTAGGTTTCGGCA
TCATTGACCTGGACGAATCTGAGATAGTTGACTACGGAGTGAGGCTGTTCAAGGAAGGAACTGCTGCCGA
AAATGAAACCCGACGCACCAAAAGAGGAGGCAGGCGACTGAAAAGACGCCGCGTTACCAGAAGAGAGGAC
ATGCTCCACCTGCTGAAACAGGCAGGAATTATAAGTACAAGCTTCCATCCTTTGAATAACCCTTATGATG
TTCGGGTGAAGGGTTTGAATGAAAGACTGAACGGAGAGGAACTGGCAACTGCTCTGCTCCATCTCTGCAA
GCACAGGGGCAGCTCAGTCGAAACCATTGAAGACGACGAAGCTAAGGCAAAGGAAGCCGGGGAAACTAAG
AAAGTGTTGTCAATGAATGATCAGCTGCTGAAAAGCGGAAAGTATGTGTGCGAAATCCAGAAAGAAAGAC
TGCGGACGAATGGTCATATCAGAGGGCACGAAAACAATTTCAAGACTAGAGCTTATGTTGACGAGGCATT
CCAGATTCTTTCACACCAGGATCTGTCAAATGAACTGAAGAGCGCTATCATTACCATCATCTCACGAAAG
AGGATGTACTATGATGGGCCAGGCGGCCCCCTGTCTCCCACGCCCTACGGCAGGTACACATACTTTGGCC
AGAAGGAACCAATAGATCTCATCGAAAAGATGAGAGGTAAGTGCTCACTTTTCCCTAACGAGCCCCGAGC
CCCTAAACTGGCTTACTCTGCTGAGCTGTTTAATCTGTTGAACGACCTCAACAATTTGTCTATAGAGGGA
GAGAAACTTACGAGCGAACAGAAAGCAATGATCTTGAAAATCGTCCACGAGAAGGGCAAGATTACACCTA
AACAGCTGGCCAAGGAGGTGGGGGTTTCACTGGAGCAGATAAGGGGCTTCAGGATCGACACTAAGGGAAG
TCCCCTGCTGTCCGAACTCACGGGATATAAGATGATCCGAGAGGTCCTTGAAAAAAGCAATGACGAACAC
CTGGAGGATCATGTGTTTTATGACGAGATCGCGGAGATCTTGACAAAGACCAAAGACATTGAGGGCAGAA
AAAAGCAGATTAGCGAGCTTTCTAGCGACCTCAACGAAGAAAGTGTGCATCAGCTGGCCGGGCTTACAAA
ATTTACCGCTTACCATTCACTTAGCTTCAAGGCACTGCGCCTGATCAACGAAGAAATGCTTAAAACAGAA
CTCAATCAGATGCAATCTATTACGCTCTTTGGGCTGAAGCAGAATAATGAGCTGTCCGTGAAAGGCATGA
AGAACATTCAAGCCGACGATACAGCAATCCTTTCTCCGGTCGCCAAACGAGCTCAGCGCGAAACCTTTAA
GGTGGTGAACCGCCTGAGAGAGATTTATGGGGAGTTCGATTCTATTGTAGTGGAGATGGCCAGGGAGAAA
AACTCTGAAGAGCAGCGCAAGGCGATCAGGGAAAGACAAAAATTCTTCGAAATGCGCAACAAACAGGTTG
CAGATATCATCGGAGACGATCGCAAGATTAACGCAAAGCTTCGCGAAAAACTGGTGCTCTACCAGGAACA
GGACGGCAAAACGGCGTACTCCCTCGAGCCCATTGATTTGAAACTGCTCATCGACGATCCAAACGCCTAT
GAAGTAGATCATATAATTCCTATCAGCATCTCCCTGGACGATTCTATAACTAATAAGGTGTTGGTTACCC
ATCGGGAGAACCAGGAGAAGGGAAACCTCACGCCCATCTCTGCCTTTGTTAAAGGACGCTTCACTAAGGG
GTCCCTTGCGCAATACAAAGCCTACTGCCTGAAACTGAAGGAGAAAAATATAAAAACTAATAAGGGCTAC
AGAAAAAAAGTTGAACAGTACCTGCTCAACGAAAATGACATCTATAAGTATGATATTCAGAAAGAGTTCA
TCAACCGGAATCTCGTCGATACAAGCTATGCATCTAGGGTGGTTCTGAACACACTGACCACCTACTTCAA
ACAGAATGAAATTCCTACCAAAGTGTTTACAGTGAAAGGATCACTGACAAATGCTTTTCGCCGAAAGATT
AATCTGAAGAAAGATCGAGATGAGGATTATGGCCATCATGCCATTGACGCGCTGATTATTGCATCCATGC
CAAAGATGAGGCTGCTGAGTACAATTTTCTCAAGGTATAAGATCGAGGACATCTACGATGAATCTACAGG
GGAGGTGTTTAGCTCAGGCGATGACAGCATGTATTATGACGACCGATATTTCGCTTTTATCGCTTCACTG
AAGGCTATCAAAGTCAGGAAATTTTCACATAAGATCGACACCAAGCCTAATCGGAGTGTTGCTGACGAGA
CTATCTACAGTACCAGAGTTATCGACGGCAAGGAAAAGGTTGTGAAAAAGTATAAGGACATTTACGACCC
AAAGTTTACTGCTCTGGCAGAAGATATCTTGAATAACGCCTATCAGGAGAAGTATCTCATGGCTTTGCAC
GATCCACAAACCTTCGATCAAATAGTGAAGGTCGTGAATTATTACTTCGAGGAAATGTCCAAAAGTGAAA
AGTATTTCACGAAAGATAAGAAGGGCCGAATCAAAATTTCAGGGATGAACCCTCTGAGCCTTTACCGGGA
TGAGCATGGTATGTTGAAAAAGTACAGCAAGAAAGGCGACGGCCCTGCGATAACCCAGATGAAGTATTTT
GACGGGGTTCTCGGGAACCACATAGATATTAGCGCGCACTATCAGGTGAGGGATAAAAAAGTTGTTCTTC
AGCAAATCTCTCCATACAGGACGGACTTTTACTATTCCAAAGAAAACGGCTACAAGTTCGTAACTATCAG
GTATAAGGATGTCAGGTGGTCCGAGAAGAAAAAAAAATACGTTATCGACCAACAGGATTATGCCATGAAA
AAAGCCGAGAAAAAGATTGATGACACCTACGAGTTTCAGTTCAGCATGCATCGCGATGAGCTGATTGGCA
TCACCAAGGCCGAAGGCGAAGCCCTCATCTACCCCGATGAAACGTGGCATAATTTCAATTTCTTCTTTCA
TGCCGGCGAGACTCCCGAAATTCTCAAGTTTACGGCCACCAACAACGACAAGTCTAACAAGATAGAGGTC
AAGCCTATCCACTGCTATTGTAAAATGAGGCTGATGCCAACGATCTCTAAAAAGATAGTGAGAATTGACA
AGTATGCAACTGACGTCGTCGGGAATCTCTATAAAGTCAAGAAGAATACCCTTAAGTTCGAGTTTGAT
